>Addgene plasmid #99139 | U6.3>gRNA.f+e | addgene full sequence | sequence record 189860 | Addgene NGS Result
GCGCCGCCGCTCCTTCAGGCACTGCCGACGACAGCCCAGGCGGAGGTCCTGAGCGCCGGCGCTAAATTTG
CATAAAGAACTACCCAGGAGCCCTCGCGCGCGGAAACGGGCAAAAAGGGGCTTCTAATATGGAAATATTA
CGCCGAATCGCGTTACAAATCGGCTAAGCGGGCCTAAGAGTTAACAAGATGTGCTATTAAGCGGAGCCTT
TTGGTGGGAAGAAATGGAGTAGTCACTGTGTTCTAAAAGAACTTGCAGAATGAGCCTTTAAATACCGCAG
TCTCGATGCTCTTAGTCGGATAGAGACCGAGAGAGGGTCTCAGTTTAAGAGCTATGCTGGAAACAGCATA
GCAAGTTTAAATAAGGCTAGTCCGTTATCAACTTGAAAAAGTGGCACCGAGTCGGTGCTTTTTTTGAATT
CCAGCTGAGCGCCGGTCGCTACCATTACCAGTTGGTCTGGTGTCAAAAATAATAATAACCGGGCAGGCCA
TGTCTGCCCGTATTTCGCGTAAGGAAATCCATTATGTACTATTTAAAAAACACAAACTTTTGGATGTTCG
GTTTATTCTTTTTCTTTTACTTTTTTATCATGGGAGCCTACTTCCCGTTTTTCCCGATTTGGCTACATGA
CATCAACCATATCAGCAAAAGTGATACGGGTATTATTTTTGCCGCTATTTCTCTGTTCTCGCTATTATTC
CAACCGCTGTTTGGTCTGCTTTCTGACAAACTCGGAACTTGTTTATTGCAGCTTATAATGGTTACAAATA
AAGCAATAGCATCACAAATTTCACAAATAAAGCATTTTTTTCACTGCATTCTAGTTGTGGTTTGTCCAAA
CTCATCAATGTATCTTATCATGTCTGGATCGACAAAGTCAAAGCGGCCATCAGATCTGCCGGACTCCCTA
TAGTGAGTCGTATTAATTTCGATAAGCCAGGTTAACCTGCATTAATGAATCGGCCAACGCGCGGGGAGAG
GCGGTTTGCGTATTGGGCGCTCTTCCGCTTCCTCGCTCACTGACTCGCTGCGCTCGGTCGTTCGGCTGCG
GCGAGCGGTATCAGCTCACTCAAAGGCGGTAATACGGTTATCCACAGAATCAGGGGATAACGCAGGAAAG
AACATGTGAGCAAAAGGCCAGCAAAAGGCCAGGAACCGTAAAAAGGCCGCGTTGCTGGCGTTTTTCCATA
GGCTCCGCCCCCCTGACGAGCATCACAAAAATCGACGCTCAAGTCAGAGGTGGCGAAACCCGACAGGACT
ATAAAGATACCAGGCGTTTCCCCCTGGAAGCTCCCTCGTGCGCTCTCCTGTTCCGACCCTGCCGCTTACC
GGATACCTGTCCGCCTTTCTCCCTTCGGGAAGCGTGGCGCTTTCTCATAGCTCACGCTGTAGGTATCTCA
GTTCGGTGTAGGTCGTTCGCTCCAAGCTGGGCTGTGTGCACGAACCCCCCGTTCAGCCCGACCGCTGCGC
CTTATCCGGTAACTATCGTCTTGAGTCCAACCCGGTAAGACACGACTTATCGCCACTGGCAGCAGCCACT
GGTAACAGGATTAGCAGAGCGAGGTATGTAGGCGGTGCTACAGAGTTCTTGAAGTGGTGGCCTAACTACG
GCTACACTAGAAGAACAGTATTTGGTATCTGCGCTCTGCTGAAGCCAGTTACCTTCGGAAAAAGAGTTGG
TAGCTCTTGATCCGGCAAACAAACCACCGCTGGTAGCGGTGGTTTTTTTGTTTGCAAGCAGCAGATTACG
CGCAGAAAAAAAGGATCTCAAGAAGATCCTTTGATCTTTTCTACGGGGTCTGACGCTCAGTGGAACGAAA
ACTCACGTTAAGGGATTTTGGTCATGAGATTATCAAAAAGGATCTTCACCTAGATCCTTTTAAATTAAAA
ATGAAGTTTTAAATCAATCTAAAGTATATATGAGTAAACTTGGTCTGACAGTTACCAATGCTTAATCAGT
GAGGCACCTATCTCAGCGATCTGTCTATTTCGTTCATCCATAGTTGCCTGACTCCCCGTCGTGTAGATAA
CTACGATACGGGAGGGCTTACCATCTGGCCCCAGTGCTGCAATGATACCGCGAGATCCACGCTCACCGGC
TCCAGATTTATCAGCAATAAACCAGCCAGCCGGAAGGGCCGAGCGCAGAAGTGGTCCTGCAACTTTATCC
GCCTCCATCCAGTCTATTAATTGTTGCCGGGAAGCTAGAGTAAGTAGTTCGCCAGTTAATAGTTTGCGCA
ACGTTGTTGCCATTGCTACAGGCATCGTGGTGTCACGCTCGTCGTTTGGTATGGCTTCATTCAGCTCCGG
TTCCCAACGATCAAGGCGAGTTACATGATCCCCCATGTTGTGCAAAAAAGCGGTTAGCTCCTTCGGTCCT
CCGATCGTTGTCAGAAGTAAGTTGGCCGCAGTGTTATCACTCATGGTTATGGCAGCACTGCATAATTCTC
TTACTGTCATGCCATCCGTAAGATGCTTTTCTGTGACTGGTGAGTACTCAACCAAGTCATTCTGAGAATA
GTGTATGCGGCGACCGAGTTGCTCTTGCCCGGCGTCAATACGGGATAATACCGCGCCACATAGCAGAACT
TTAAAAGTGCTCATCATTGGAAAACGTTCTTCGGGGCGAAAACTCTCAAGGATCTTACCGCTGTTGAGAT
CCAGTTCGATGTAACCCACTCGTGCACCCAACTGATCTTCAGCATCTTTTACTTTCACCAGCGTTTCTGG
GTGAGCAAAAACAGGAAGGCAAAATGCCGCAAAAAAGGGAATAAGGGCGACACGGAAATGTTGAATACTC
ATACTCTTCCTTTTTCAATATTATTGAAGCATTTATCAGGGTTATTGTCTCATGAGCGGATACATATTTG
AATGTATTTAGAAAAATAAACAAATAGGGGTTCCGCGCACATTTCCCCGAAAAGTGCCACCTGACGTCTA
AGAAACCATTATTATCATGACATTAACCTATAAAAATAGGCGTATCACGAGGCCCTTACGTATTAATTAA
GGCGCGCC
Features (pLannotate 1.2.2; 8 found; start..end, strand, type, name):
    341..408     +  misc_RNA       tracrRNA (fragment): trans-activating CRISPR RNA for the Streptococcus pyogenes CRISPR/Cas9 system
    524..736     +  CDS            lacY (fragment): LACY_ECOLI - Experimental evidence at protein level: Swiss-Prot protein existence level 1. Responsible for transport of beta-galactosides into the cell, with the concomitant import of a proton (symport system). Can transport lactose, melibiose, lactulose or the analog methyl-1-thio-beta,D- galactopyranoside (TMG), but not sucrose or fructose (PubMed:1848449, PubMed:18177889, PubMed:22106930). The substrate specificity is directed toward the galactopyranosyl moiety of the substrate (PubMed:22106930). From Escherichia coli (strain K12).
    736..870     +  polyA_signal   SV40 poly(A) signal: SV40 polyadenylation signal
    907..925     -  promoter       T7 promoter: promoter for bacteriophage T7 RNA polymerase
    947..1000    -  CDS            lacI (fragment): lac repressor; lacI; The lac repressor binds to the lac operator to inhibit transcription in E. coli. This inhibition can be relieved by adding lactose or isopropyl-β-D-thiogalactopyranoside (IPTG).
   1183..1771    -  rep_origin     ori: high-copy-number ColE1/pMB1/pBR322/pUC origin of replication
   1942..2802    -  CDS            AmpR: β-lactamase; bla; confers resistance to ampicillin, carbenicillin, and related antibiotics
   2803..2907    -  promoter       AmpR promoter: bla
