[The description below was written by a language model from this plasmid's Addgene catalogue record and pLannotate feature annotations shown in this document.]
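Description:
U6.3>gRNA.f+e is a small (3,018 bp) CRISPR guide-RNA expression plasmid built on the pCESAx backbone and designed for genome editing in the chick embryo. It carries an empty single-guide RNA scaffold placed downstream of the chicken U6.3 promoter, an RNA polymerase III promoter chosen as an optimized, species-matched driver of guide expression in avian cells. The scaffold includes the "Flip" and "Extension" modifications, changes to the standard Streptococcus pyogenes guide structure that are generally used to improve transcription from Pol III promoters and strengthen assembly with Cas9. No protospacer is present. The record notes that BsaI sites in the backbone were mutated for protospacer cloning, implying that users insert annealed target oligonucleotides by BsaI-based cloning. The promoter–scaffold cassette itself sits between retained AscI and EcoRI sites. The plasmid encodes no Cas9, which must be supplied from a separate construct.

The feature table, generated automatically from the full sequence, detects the tracrRNA-derived part of the scaffold but does not annotate the chicken U6.3 promoter, which presumably lies upstream of it. Downstream are remnants of the parental vector: short lacY and lacI fragments, an SV40 polyadenylation signal and a T7 promoter, none of which has a function stated in the record. Propagation in E. coli relies on a ColE1/pUC-type origin and a β-lactamase gene with its own promoter conferring ampicillin resistance. The catalogue lists the plasmid as low copy, whereas the annotation describes the origin as a high-copy type. The plasmid is a template for making target-specific guide vectors for Cas9-mediated loss-of-function studies in early chick embryos.
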