Addgene plasmid #99139: U6.3>gRNA.f+e
Purpose: Empty gRNA scaffold with "Flip" and "Extension" modifications with optimized chicken specific U6 promoter
Depositing lab: Marianne Bronner. Depositing organization: California Institute of Technology. Publication: Optimization of CRISPR/Cas9 genome editing for loss-of-function in the early chick embryo. Gandhi S, Piacentino ML, Vieceli FM, Bronner ME. Dev Biol. 2017 Dec 1;432(1):86-97. doi: 10.1016/j.ydbio.2017.08.036. PubMed 29150011.
Backbone
  Vector backbone: pCESAx
  Total vector size (bp): 3018
  Modifications to backbone: Mutated BsaI sites for protospacer cloning
  Vector type: CRISPR
Growth in bacteria
  Bacterial resistance: Ampicillin, 100 μg/mL
  Growth temperature: 37°C
  Growth strain: DH5alpha
  Copy number: Low Copy
Gene/Insert
  Gene/Insert name: gRNA
  gRNA/shRNA sequence: Empty
  Promoter: chicken U6.3
  Cloning method: Restriction Enzyme; 5′ cloning site AscI (not destroyed); 3′ cloning site EcoRI (not destroyed)
  Sequencing primers: 5′ cctataaaaataggcgtatcacg; 3′ tggcctgcccggttattattatt
Terms and licenses: Academic/Nonprofit Terms; Industry Terms: Not Available to Industry
How to cite: U6.3>gRNA.f+e was a gift from Marianne Bronner (Addgene plasmid # 99139 ; http://n2t.net/addgene:99139 ; RRID:Addgene_99139)
